>Addgene plasmid #197212 | pCAG-mRhubarb720 | depositor full sequence | sequence record 383343 | pCAG-mRhubarb720 sequence 5674 bps
TCTACGTAGCCATGCTCTAGGAAGAGTACCATTGACGTCAATAATGACGTATGTTCCCATAGTAACGCCA
ATAGGGACTTTCCATTGACGTCAATGGGTGGAGTATTTACGGTAAACTGCCCACTTGGCAGTACATCAAG
TGTATCATATGCCAAGTACGCCCCCTATTGACGTCAATGACGGTAAATGGCCCGCCTGGCATTATGCCCA
GTACATGACCTTATGGGACTTTCCTACTTGGCAGTACATCTACGTATTAGTCATCGCTATTACCATGGTC
GAGGTGAGCCCCACGTTCTGCTTCACTCTCCCCATCTCCCCCCCCTCCCCACCCCCAATTTTGTATTTAT
TTATTTTTTAATTATTTTGTGCAGCGATGGGGGCGGGGGGGGGGGGGGGGCGCGCGCCAGGCGGGGCGGG
GCGGGGCGAGGGGCGGGGCGGGGCGAGGCGGAGAGGTGCGGCGGCAGCCAATCAGAGCGGCGCGCTCCGA
AAGTTTCCTTTTATGGCGAGGCGGCGGCGGCGGCGGCCCTATAAAAAGCGAAGCGCGCGGCGGGCGGGAG
TCGCTGCGCGCTGCCTTCGCCCCGTGCCCCGCTCCGCCGCCGCCTCGCGCCGCCCGCCCCGGCTCTGACT
GACCGCGTTACTCCCACAGGTGAGCGGGCGGGACGGCCCTTCTCCTCCGGGCTGTAATTAGCGCTTGGTT
TAATGACGGCTTGTTTCTTTTCTGTGGCTGCGTGAAAGCCTTGAGGGGCTCCGGGAGGGCCCTTTGTGCG
GGGGGAGCGGCTCGGGGCTGTCCGCGGGGGGACGGCTGCCTTCGGGGGGGACGGGGCAGGGCGGGGTTCG
GCTTCTGGCGTGTGACCGGCGGCTCTAGAGCCTCTGCTAACCATGTTCATGCCTTCTTCTTTTTCCTACA
GCTCCTGGGCAACGTGCTGGTTATTGTGCTGTCTCATCATTTTGGCAAAGAATTGGATCCGGTACCGCCA
CCATGGCTGAAGGATCCGTCGCCAGGCAGCCTGACCTCTTGACCTGCGACGATGAGCCGATCCATATCCC
CGGTGCCATCCAACCGCATGGACTGCTGCTCGCCCTCGCCGCCGACATGACGATCGTTGCCGGCAGCGAC
AACCTTCCCGAACTCACCGGACTGGCGATCGGCGCCCTGATCGGCCGCTCTGCGGCCGATGTCTTCGACT
CGGAGACGCACAACCGTCTGACGATCGCCTTGGCCGAGCCCGGGGCGGCCGTCGGAGCACCGATCACTGT
CGGCTTCACGATGCGAAAGGACGCAGGCTTCATCGGCTCCTGGCATCGCCATGATCAGCTCATCTTCCTC
GAGCTCGAGCCTCCCCAGCGGGACGTCGCCGAGCCGCAGGCGTTCTTCCGCCACACCAACAGCGCCATCC
GCCGCCTGCAGGCCGCCGAAACCTTGGAGAGCGCCTGCGCCGCCGCGGCGCAAGAGGTGCGGAAGATTAC
CGGCTTCGATCGGGTGATGATCTATCGCTTCGCCTCCGACTTCAGCGGCGAAGTGATCGCAGAGGATCGG
TGCGCCGAGGTCGAGTCAAAACTAGGCCAGCACTATCCTGCCTCAGATATTCCGGCGCAGGCCCGTCGGC
TCTATACCATCAACCCGGTACGGATCATTCCCGATATCAATTATCGGCCGGTGCCGGTCACCCCAGACCT
CAATCCGGTCACCGGGCGGCCGATTGATCTTAGCTTCGCCATCCTGCGCAGCGTCTCGCCCGTCCATCTG
GAATTCATGCGCAACATAGGCATGCACGGCACGATGTCGATCTCGATTTTGCGCGGCGAGCGACTGTGGG
GATTGATCGTTTGCCATCACCGAACGCCGTACTACGTCGATCTCGATGGCCGCCAAGCCTGCGAGCTAGT
CGCCCAGGTTCTGGCCCGGGCGATCGGCGTGATGGAAGAGTAAGAATTCGATATCAAGCTTATCGATAAT
CAACCTCTGGATTACAAAATTTGTGAAAGATTGACTGGTATTCTTAACTATGTTGCTCCTTTTACGCTAT
GTGGATACGCTGCTTTAATGCCTTTGTATCATGCTATTGCTTCCCGTATGGCTTTCATTTTCTCCTCCTT
GTATAAATCCTGGTTGCTGTCTCTTTATGAGGAGTTGTGGCCCGTTGTCAGGCAACGTGGCGTGGTGTGC
ACTGTGTTTGCTGACGCAACCCCCACTGGTTGGGGCATTGCCACCACCTGTCAGCTCCTTTCCGGGACTT
TCGCTTTCCCCCTCCCTATTGCCACGGCGGAACTCATCGCCGCCTGCCTTGCCCGCTGCTGGACAGGGGC
TCGGCTGTTGGGCACTGACAATTCCGTGGTGTTGTCGGGGAAATCATCGTCCTTTCCTTGGCTGCTCGCC
TGTGTTGCCACCTGGATTCTGCGCGGGACGTCCTTCTGCTACGTCCCTTCGGCCCTCAATCCAGCGGACC
TTCCTTCCCGCGGCCTGCTGCCGGCTCTGCGGCCTCTTCCGCGTCTTCGCCTTCGCCCTCAGACGAGTCG
GATCTCCCTTTGGGCCGCCTCCCCGCATCGATACCGTCGACCCGGGCGGCCGCTTCGAGCAGACATGATA
AGATACATTGATGAGTTTGGACAAACCACAACTAGAATGCAGTGAAAAAAATGCTTTATTTGTGAAATTT
GTGATGCTATTGCTTTATTTGTAACCATTATAAGCTGCAATAAACAAGTTAACAACAACAATTGCATTCA
TTTTATGTTTCAGGTTCAGGGGGAGATGTGGGAGGTTTTTTAAAGCAAGTAAAACCTCTACAAATGTGGT
AAAATCGATAAGGATCTTCCTAGAGCATGGCTACGTAGATAAGTAGCATGGCGGGTTAATCATTAACTAC
AAGGAACCCCTAGTGATGGAGTTGGCCACTCCCTCTCTGCGCGCTCGCTCGCTCACTGAGGCCGGGCGAC
CAAAGGTCGCCCGACGCCCGGGCTTTGCCCGGGCGGCCTCAGTGAGCGAGCGAGCGCGCAGCTGCATTAA
TGAATCGGCCAACGCGCGGGGAGAGGCGGTTTGCGTATTGGGCGCTCTTCCGCTTCCTCGCTCACTGACT
CGCTGCGCTCGGTCGTTCGGCTGCGGCGAGCGGTATCAGCTCACTCAAAGGCGGTAATACGGTTATCCAC
AGAATCAGGGGATAACGCAGGAAAGAACATGTGAGCAAAAGGCCAGCAAAAGGCCAGGAACCGTAAAAAG
GCCGCGTTGCTGGCGTTTTTCCATAGGCTCCGCCCCCCTGACGAGCATCACAAAAATCGACGCTCAAGTC
AGAGGTGGCGAAACCCGACAGGACTATAAAGATACCAGGCGTTTCCCCCTGGAAGCTCCCTCGTGCGCTC
TCCTGTTCCGACCCTGCCGCTTACCGGATACCTGTCCGCCTTTCTCCCTTCGGGAAGCGTGGCGCTTTCT
CATAGCTCACGCTGTAGGTATCTCAGTTCGGTGTAGGTCGTTCGCTCCAAGCTGGGCTGTGTGCACGAAC
CCCCCGTTCAGCCCGACCGCTGCGCCTTATCCGGTAACTATCGTCTTGAGTCCAACCCGGTAAGACACGA
CTTATCGCCACTGGCAGCAGCCACTGGTAACAGGATTAGCAGAGCGAGGTATGTAGGCGGTGCTACAGAG
TTCTTGAAGTGGTGGCCTAACTACGGCTACACTAGAAGAACAGTATTTGGTATCTGCGCTCTGCTGAAGC
CAGTTACCTTCGGAAAAAGAGTTGGTAGCTCTTGATCCGGCAAACAAACCACCGCTGGTAGCGGTGGTTT
TTTTGTTTGCAAGCAGCAGATTACGCGCAGAAAAAAAGGATCTCAAGAAGATCCTTTGATCTTTTCTACG
GGGTCTGACGCTCAGTGGAACGAAAACTCACGTTAAGGGATTTTGGTCATGAGATTATCAAAAAGGATCT
TCACCTAGATCCTTTTAAATTAAAAATGAAGTTTTAAATCAATCTAAAGTATATATGAGTAAACTTGGTC
TGACAGTTACCAATGCTTAATCAGTGAGGCACCTATCTCAGCGATCTGTCTATTTCGTTCATCCATAGTT
GCCTGACTCCCCGTCGTGTAGATAACTACGATACGGGAGGGCTTACCATCTGGCCCCAGTGCTGCAATGA
TACCGCGAGACCCACGCTCACCGGCTCCAGATTTATCAGCAATAAACCAGCCAGCCGGAAGGGCCGAGCG
CAGAAGTGGTCCTGCAACTTTATCCGCCTCCATCCAGTCTATTAATTGTTGCCGGGAAGCTAGAGTAAGT
AGTTCGCCAGTTAATAGTTTGCGCAACGTTGTTGCCATTGCTACAGGCATCGTGGTGTCACGCTCGTCGT
TTGGTATGGCTTCATTCAGCTCCGGTTCCCAACGATCAAGGCGAGTTACATGATCCCCCATGTTGTGCAA
AAAAGCGGTTAGCTCCTTCGGTCCTCCGATCGTTGTCAGAAGTAAGTTGGCCGCAGTGTTATCACTCATG
GTTATGGCAGCACTGCATAATTCTCTTACTGTCATGCCATCCGTAAGATGCTTTTCTGTGACTGGTGAGT
ACTCAACCAAGTCATTCTGAGAATAGTGTATGCGGCGACCGAGTTGCTCTTGCCCGGCGTCAATACGGGA
TAATACCGCGCCACATAGCAGAACTTTAAAAGTGCTCATCATTGGAAAACGTTCTTCGGGGCGAAAACTC
TCAAGGATCTTACCGCTGTTGAGATCCAGTTCGATGTAACCCACTCGTGCACCCAACTGATCTTCAGCAT
CTTTTACTTTCACCAGCGTTTCTGGGTGAGCAAAAACAGGAAGGCAAAATGCCGCAAAAAAGGGAATAAG
GGCGACACGGAAATGTTGAATACTCATACTCTTCCTTTTTCAATATTATTGAAGCATTTATCAGGGTTAT
TGTCTCATGAGCGGATACATATTTGAATGTATTTAGAAAAATAAACAAATAGGGGTTCCGCGCACATTTC
CCCGAAAAGTGCCACCTAAATTGTAAGCGTTAATATTTTGTTAAAATTCGCGTTAAATTTTTGTTAAATC
AGCTCATTTTTTAACCAATAGGCCGAAATCGGCAAAATCCCTTATAAATCAAAAGAATAGACCGAGATAG
GGT
[37 nt withheld, positions 5114-5150]
AAAGAACGTGGACTCCAACGTCAAAGG
[49 nt withheld, positions 5178-5226]
T
[91 nt withheld, positions 5228-5318]
G
[124 nt withheld, positions 5320-5443]
CCCATTCGCCATTCAGGCTGCGCAACTGTTGGGAAGGGCGATCGGTGCGGGCCTCTTCGCTATTACGCCA
GCTGCGCGCTCGCTCGCTCACTGAGGCCGCCCGGGCAAAGCCCGGGCGTCGGGCGACCTTTGGTCGCCCG
GCCTCAGTGAGCGAGCGAGCGCGCAGAGAGGGAGTGGCCAACTCCATCACTAGGGGTTCCTTGTAGTTAA
TGATTAACCCGCCATGCTACT
Features (pLannotate 1.2.2; 18 found; start..end, strand, type, name):
     29..277     +  enhancer       CMV enhancer (fragment): human cytomegalovirus immediate early enhancer
    279..556     +  promoter       chicken β-actin promoter: No description available
    557..692     +  intron         hybrid intron (fragment): hybrid between chicken β-actin (CBA) and minute virus of mice (MMV) introns (Gray et al., 2011)
    781..911     +  intron         chimeric intron (fragment): chimera between introns from chicken β-actin and rabbit β-globin
    909..971     +  CDS            HBB (fragment): HBB_LEPEU - Experimental evidence at protein level: Swiss-Prot protein existence level 1. Involved in oxygen transport from the lung to the various peripheral tissues. From Lepus europaeus (European hare).
    983..1930    +  CDS            mRhubarb720: mRhubarb720 is a basic (constitutively fluorescent) near ir fluorescent protein published in 2019, derived from Rhodopseudomonas palustris. It requires the cofactor biliverdin for fluorescence.
   1934..1958    +  misc_feature   MCS (fragment): pBluescript multiple cloning site
   1958..2546    +  misc_feature   WPRE: woodchuck hepatitis virus posttranscriptional regulatory element
   2589..2710    -  polyA_signal   SV40 poly(A) signal: SV40 polyadenylation signal
   2733..2801    -  CDS            large T antigen (fragment): large T antigen from SV40 (simian virus 40)
   2872..3005    +  repeat_region  AAV2 ITR: inverted terminal repeat of adeno-associated virus serotype 2 inverted
   2999..3055    -  CDS            lacI (fragment): lac repressor; lacI; The lac repressor binds to the lac operator to inhibit transcription in E. coli. This inhibition can be relieved by adding lactose or isopropyl-β-D-thiogalactopyranoside (IPTG).
   3238..3826    -  rep_origin     ori: high-copy-number ColE1/pMB1/pBR322/pUC origin of replication
   3997..4857    -  CDS            AmpR: β-lactamase; bla; confers resistance to ampicillin, carbenicillin, and related antibiotics
   4858..4962    -  promoter       AmpR promoter: bla
   5015..5443    -  rep_origin     f1 ori (sequence partly withheld): f1 bacteriophage origin of replication; arrow indicates direction of (+) strand synthesis
   5448..5517    -  CDS            lacZα (fragment): LacZα fragment of β-galactosidase; lacZ fragment
   5512..5644    -  repeat_region  AAV2 ITR (fragment): inverted terminal repeat of adeno-associated virus serotype 2 inverted
