>Addgene plasmid #197212 | pCAG-mRhubarb720 | addgene full sequence | sequence record 389068 | Addgene Partial NGS Result
TATCTACGTAGCCATGCTCTAGGAAGAGTACCATTGACGTCAATAATGACGTATGTTCCCATAGTAACGC
CAATAGGGACTTTCCATTGACGTCAATGGGTGGAGTATTTACGGTAAACTGCCCACTTGGCAGTACATCA
AGTGTATCATATGCCAAGTACGCCCCCTATTGACGTCAATGACGGTAAATGGCCCGCCTGGCATTATGCC
CAGTACATGACCTTATGGGACTTTCCTACTTGGCAGTACATCTACGTATTAGTCATCGCTATTACCATGG
TCGAGGTGAGCCCCACGTTCTGCTTCACTCTCCCCATCTCCCCCCCCTCCCCACCCCCAATTTTGTATTT
ATTTATTTTTTAATTATTTTGTGCAGCGATGGGGGCGGGGGGGGGGGGGGGGCGCGCGCCAGGCGGGGCG
GGGCGGGGCGAGGGGCGGGGCGGGGCGAGGCGGAGAGGTGCGGCGGCAGCCAATCAGAGCGGCGCGCTCC
GAAAGTTTCCTTTTATGGCGAGGCGGCGGCGGCGGCGGCCCTATAAAAAGCGAAGCGCGCGGCGGGCGGG
AGTCGCTGCGCGCTGCCTTCGCCCCGTGCCCCGCTCCGCCGCCGCCTCGCGCCGCCCGCCCCGGCTCTGA
CTGACCGCGTTACTCCCACAGGTGAGCGGGCGGGACGGCCCTTCTCCTCCGGGCTGTAATTAGCGCTTGG
TTTAATGACGGCTTGTTTCTTTTCTGTGGCTGCGTGAAAGCCTTGAGGGGCTCCGGGAGGGCCCTTTGTG
CGGGGGGAGCGGCTCGGGGCTGTCCGCGGGGGGACGGCTGCCTTCGGGGGGGACGGGGCAGGGCGGGGTT
CGGCTTCTGGCGTGTGACCGGCGGCTCTAGAGCCTCTGCTAACCATGTTCATGCCTTCTTCTTTTTCCTA
CAGCTCCTGGGCAACGTGCTGGTTATTGTGCTGTCTCATCATTTTGGCAAAGAATTGGATCCGGTACCGC
CACCATGGCTGAAGGATCCGTCGCCAGGCAGCCTGACCTCTTGACCTGCGACGATGAGCCGATCCATATC
CCCGGTGCCATCCAACCGCATGGACTGCTGCTCGCCCTCGCCGCCGACATGACGATCGTTGCCGGCAGCG
ACAACCTTCCCGAACTCACCGGACTGGCGATCGGCGCCCTGATCGGCCGCTCTGCGGCCGATGTCTTCGA
CTCGGAGACGCACAACCGTCTGACGATCGCCTTGGCCGAGCCCGGGGCGGCCGTCGGAGCACCGATCACT
GTCGGCTTCACGATGCGAAAGGACGCAGGCTTCATCGGCTCCTGGCATCGCCATGATCAGCTCATCTTCC
TCGAGCTCGAGCCTCCCCAGCGGGACGTCGCCGAGCCGCAGGCGTTCTTCCGCCACACCAACAGCGCCAT
CCGCCGCCTGCAGGCCGCCGAAACCTTGGAGAGCGCCTGCGCCGCCGCGGCGCAAGAGGTGCGGAAGATT
ACCGGCTTCGATCGGGTGATGATCTATCGCTTCGCCTCCGACTTCAGCGGCGAAGTGATCGCAGAGGATC
GGTGCGCCGAGGTCGAGTCAAAACTAGGCCAGCACTATCCTGCCTCAGATATTCCGGCGCAGGCCCGTCG
GCTCTATACCATCAACCCGGTACGGATCATTCCCGATATCAATTATCGGCCGGTGCCGGTCACCCCAGAC
CTCAATCCGGTCACCGGGCGGCCGATTGATCTTAGCTTCGCCATCCTGCGCAGCGTCTCGCCCGTCCATC
TGGAATTCATGCGCAACATAGGCATGCACGGCACGATGTCGATCTCGATTTTGCGCGGCGAGCGACTGTG
GGGATTGATCGTTTGCCATCACCGAACGCCGTACTACGTCGATCTCGATGGCCGCCAAGCCTGCGAGCTA
GTCGCCCAGGTTCTGGCCCGGGCGATCGGCGTGATGGAAGAGTAAGAATTCGATATCAAGCTTATCGATA
ATCAACCTCTGGATTACAAAATTTGTGAAAGATTGACTGGTATTCTTAACTATGTTGCTCCTTTTACGCT
ATGTGGATACGCTGCTTTAATGCCTTTGTATCATGCTATTGCTTCCCGTATGGCTTTCATTTTCTCCTCC
TTGTATAAATCCTGGTTGCTGTCTCTTTATGAGGAGTTGTGGCCCGTTGTCAGGCAACGTGGCGTGGTGT
GCACTGTGTTTGCTGACGCAACCCCCACTGGTTGGGGCATTGCCACCACCTGTCAGCTCCTTTCCGGGAC
TTTCGCTTTCCCCCTCCCTATTGCCACGGCGGAACTCATCGCCGCCTGCCTTGCCCGCTGCTGGACAGGG
GCTCGGCTGTTGGGCACTGACAATTCCGTGGTGTTGTCGGGGAAATCATCGTCCTTTCCTTGGCTGCTCG
CCTGTGTTGCCACCTGGATTCTGCGCGGGACGTCCTTCTGCTACGTCCCTTCGGCCCTCAATCCAGCGGA
CCTTCCTTCCCGCGGCCTGCTGCCGGCTCTGCGGCCTCTTCCGCGTCTTCGCCTTCGCCCTCAGACGAGT
CGGATCTCCCTTTGGGCCGCCTCCCCGCATCGATACCGTCGACCCGGGCGGCCGCTTCGAGCAGACATGA
TAAGATACATTGATGAGTTTGGACAAACCACAACTAGAATGCAGTGAAAAAAATGCTTTATTTGTGAAAT
TTGTGATGCTATTGCTTTATTTGTAACCATTATAAGCTGCAATAAACAAGTTAACAACAACAATTGCATT
CATTTTATGTTTCAGGTTCAGGGGGAGATGTGGGAGGTTTTTTAAAGCAAGTAAAACCTCTACAAATGTG
GTAAAATCGATAAGGATCTTCCTAGAGCATGGCTACGTAGATAAGTAGCATGGCGGGTTAATCATTAACT
ACAAGGAACCCCTAGTGATGGAGTTGGCCACTCCCTCTCTGCGCGCTCGCTCGCTCACTGAGGCCGSSCG
RSCWWAGSTCGSCCGRCGCCCGGGCTTTGCCCGGGCGGCCTCAGTGAGCGAGCGAGCGCGCAGCTGCATT
AATGAATCGGCCAACGCGCGGGGAGAGGCGGTTTGCGTATTGGGCGCTCTTCCGCTTCCTCGCTCACTGA
CTCGCTGCGCTCGGTCGTTCGGCTGCGGCGAGCGGTATCAGCTCACTCAAAGGCGGTAATACGGTTATCC
ACAGAATCAGGGGATAACGCAGGAAAGAACATGTGAGCAAAAGGCCAGCAAAAGGCCAGGAACCGTAAAA
AGGCCGCGTTGCTGGCGTTTTTCCATAGGCTCCGCCCCCCTGACGAGCATCACAAAAATCGACGCTCAAG
TCAGAGGTGGCGAAACCCGACAGGACTATAAAGATACCAGGCGTTTCCCCCTGGAAGCTCCCTCGTGCGC
TCTCCTGTTCCGACCCTGCCGCTTACCGGATACCTGTCCGCCTTTCTCCCTTCGGGAAGCGTGGCGCTTT
CTCATAGCTCACGCTGTAGGTATCTCAGTTCGGTGTAGGTCGTTCGCTCCAAGCTGGGCTGTGTGCACGA
ACCCCCCGTTCAGCCCGACCGCTGCGCCTTATCCGGTAACTATCGTCTTGAGTCCAACCCGGTAAGACAC
GACTTATCGCCACTGGCAGCAGCCACTGGTAACAGGATTAGCAGAGCGAGGTATGTAGGCGGTGCTACAG
AGTTCTTGAAGTGGTGGCCTAACTACGGCTACACTAGAAGAACAGTATTTGGTATCTGCGCTCTGCTGAA
GCCAGTTACCTTCGGAAAAAGAGTTGGTAGCTCTTGATCCGGCAAACAAACCACCGCTGGTAGCGGTGGT
TTTTTTGTTTGCAAGCAGCAGATTACGCGCAGAAAAAAAGGATCTCAAGAAGATCCTTTGATCTTTTCTA
CGGGGTCTGACGCTCAGTGGAACGAAAACTCACGTTAAGGGATTTTGGTCATGAGATTATCAAAAAGGAT
CTTCACCTAGATCCTTTTAAATTAAAAATGAAGTTTTAAATCAATCTAAAGTATATATGAGTAAACTTGG
TCTGACAGTTACCAATGCTTAATCAGTGAGGCACCTATCTCAGCGATCTGTCTATTTCGTTCATCCATAG
TTGCCTGACTCCCCGTCGTGTAGATAACTACGATACGGGAGGGCTTACCATCTGGCCCCAGTGCTGCAAT
GATACCGCGAGACCCACGCTCACCGGCTCCAGATTTATCAGCAATAAACCAGCCAGCCGGAAGGGCCGAG
CGCAGAAGTGGTCCTGCAACTTTATCCGCCTCCATCCAGTCTATTAATTGTTGCCGGGAAGCTAGAGTAA
GTAGTTCGCCAGTTAATAGTTTGCGCAACGTTGTTGCCATTGCTACAGGCATCGTGGTGTCACGCTCGTC
GTTTGGTATGGCTTCATTCAGCTCCGGTTCCCAACGATCAAGGCGAGTTACATGATCCCCCATGTTGTGC
AAAAAAGCGGTTAGCTCCTTCGGTCCTCCGATCGTTGTCAGAAGTAAGTTGGCCGCAGTGTTATCACTCA
TGGTTATGGCAGCACTGCATAATTCTCTTACTGTCATGCCATCCGTAAGATGCTTTTCTGTGACTGGTGA
GTACTCAACCAAGTCATTCTGAGAATAGTGTATGCGGCGACCGAGTTGCTCTTGCCCGGCGTCAATACGG
GATAATACCGCGCCACATAGCAGAACTTTAAAAGTGCTCATCATTGGAAAACGTTCTTCGGGGCGAAAAC
TCTCAAGGATCTTACCGCTGTTGAGATCCAGTTCGATGTAACCCACTCGTGCACCCAACTGATCTTCAGC
ATCTTTTACTTTCACCAGCGTTTCTGGGTGAGCAAAAACAGGAAGGCAAAATGCCGCAAAAAAGGGAATA
AGGGCGACACGGAAATGTTGAATACTCATACTCTTCCTTTTTCAATATTATTGAAGCATTTATCAGGGTT
ATTGTCTCATGAGCGGATACATATTTGAATGTATTTAGAAAAATAAACAAATAGGGGTTCCGCGCACATT
TCCCCGAAAAGTGCCACCTAAATTGTAAGCGTTAATATTTTGTTAAAATTCGCGTTAAATTTTTGTTAAA
TCAGCTCATTTTTTAACCAATAGGCCGAAATCGGCAAAATCCCTTATAAATCAAAAGAATAGACCGAGAT
AGGGT
[37 nt withheld, positions 5116-5152]
AAAGAACGTGGACTCCAACGTCAAAGG
[49 nt withheld, positions 5180-5228]
T
[91 nt withheld, positions 5230-5320]
G
[124 nt withheld, positions 5322-5445]
CCCATTCGCCATTCAGGCTGCGCAACTGTTGGGAAGGGCGATCGGTGCGGGCCTCTTCGCTATTACGCCA
GCTGCGCGCTCGCTCGCTCACTGAGGCCGGGCGACCTTTGGTCGGGCGTCGGGCGACCTTTGGTCGCCCG
GCCTCAGTGAGCGAGCGAGCGCGCAGAGAGGGAGTGGCCAACTCCATCACTAGGGGTTCCTTGTAGTTAA
TGATTAACCCGCCATGCTACT
Features (pLannotate 1.2.2; 16 found; start..end, strand, type, name):
     31..279     +  enhancer       CMV enhancer (fragment): human cytomegalovirus immediate early enhancer
    281..558     +  promoter       chicken β-actin promoter: No description available
    559..694     +  intron         hybrid intron (fragment): hybrid between chicken β-actin (CBA) and minute virus of mice (MMV) introns (Gray et al., 2011)
    783..913     +  intron         chimeric intron (fragment): chimera between introns from chicken β-actin and rabbit β-globin
    911..973     +  CDS            HBB (fragment): HBB_LEPEU - Experimental evidence at protein level: Swiss-Prot protein existence level 1. Involved in oxygen transport from the lung to the various peripheral tissues. From Lepus europaeus (European hare).
    985..1932    +  CDS            mRhubarb720: mRhubarb720 is a basic (constitutively fluorescent) near ir fluorescent protein published in 2019, derived from Rhodopseudomonas palustris. It requires the cofactor biliverdin for fluorescence.
   1936..1960    +  misc_feature   MCS (fragment): pBluescript multiple cloning site
   1960..2548    +  misc_feature   WPRE: woodchuck hepatitis virus posttranscriptional regulatory element
   2591..2712    -  polyA_signal   SV40 poly(A) signal: SV40 polyadenylation signal
   2735..2803    -  CDS            large T antigen (fragment): large T antigen from SV40 (simian virus 40)
   3001..3057    -  CDS            lacI (fragment): lac repressor; lacI; The lac repressor binds to the lac operator to inhibit transcription in E. coli. This inhibition can be relieved by adding lactose or isopropyl-β-D-thiogalactopyranoside (IPTG).
   3240..3828    -  rep_origin     ori: high-copy-number ColE1/pMB1/pBR322/pUC origin of replication
   3999..4859    -  CDS            AmpR: β-lactamase; bla; confers resistance to ampicillin, carbenicillin, and related antibiotics
   4860..4964    -  promoter       AmpR promoter: bla
   5017..5445    -  rep_origin     f1 ori (sequence partly withheld): f1 bacteriophage origin of replication; arrow indicates direction of (+) strand synthesis
   5450..5519    -  CDS            lacZα (fragment): LacZα fragment of β-galactosidase; lacZ fragment
