[The description below was written by a language model from this plasmid's Addgene catalogue record and pLannotate feature annotations shown in this document.]
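Description:
pCAG-mRhubarb720 is a mammalian expression plasmid of about 5.7 kb, built on the pAAV-CAG-WPRE backbone and catalogued as an AAV vector. It is maintained in E. coli through a high-copy ColE1/pUC-type origin and selected with ampicillin via the β-lactamase gene and its native promoter. An f1 phage origin and small remnants of lacZα and lacI are also annotated in the backbone. The depositor's sequence carries AAV2 inverted terminal repeats on either side of the expression cassette, one of them annotated only as a fragment. These are the elements that would allow the cassette to be packaged into recombinant AAV particles. The repository's own NGS-derived sequence, labelled partial, does not show ITR annotations. ITRs are structured repeats that are hard to sequence, so this difference may reflect sequencing rather than the plasmid itself, but the record does not settle the point.

The payload is a single open reading frame encoding mRhubarb720, a near-infrared fluorescent protein derived from a Rhodopseudomonas palustris bacterial phytochrome that needs biliverdin as a chromophore cofactor. The catalogue field lists mouse as the insert species, which does not match this bacterial origin. Expression is driven by the CAG promoter, made up of a CMV enhancer fragment, the chicken β-actin promoter and a chimeric β-actin/β-globin intron, which gives strong constitutive transcription in many mammalian cell types. Downstream, a WPRE increases transcript stability and expression, and an SV40 polyadenylation signal follows it, annotated on the reverse strand. No fusion tags or additional reporters are annotated. The plasmid was deposited with a study that quantitatively compared near-infrared fluorescent proteins, and its stated purpose is to express mRhubarb720 in mammalian cells.
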