Addgene plasmid #197212: pCAG-mRhubarb720
Purpose: Expresses the protein of mRhubarb720 in mammalian cells
Depositing lab: Kiryl Piatkevich. Depositing organization: Westlake University. Publication: Quantitative assessment of near-infrared fluorescent proteins. Zhang H, Papadaki S, Sun X, Wang X, Drobizhev M, Yao L, Rehbock M, Koster RW, Wu L, Namikawa K, Piatkevich KD. Nat Methods. 2023 Sep 4. doi: 10.1038/s41592-023-01975-z. PubMed 37666982.
Backbone
  Vector backbone: pAAV-CAG-WPRE
  Vector type: AAV
Growth in bacteria
  Bacterial resistance: Ampicillin, 100 μg/mL
  Growth temperature: 37°C
  Growth strain: NEB Stable
  Copy number: High Copy
Gene/Insert
  Gene/Insert name: mRhubarb720
  Species: M. musculus (mouse)
  Cloning method: Gibson Cloning
Terms and licenses: Academic/Nonprofit Terms; Industry Terms: Not Available to Industry
Depositor comments: Please visit https://www.researchsquare.com/article/rs-797586/v1 for preprint.
How to cite: pCAG-mRhubarb720 was a gift from Kiryl Piatkevich (Addgene plasmid # 197212 ; http://n2t.net/addgene:197212 ; RRID:Addgene_197212)
